>Addgene plasmid #141469 | TFORF0001 | depositor full sequence | sequence record 276543 | Full Sequence
TTAATGTAGTCTTATGCAATACTCTTGTAGTCTTGCAACATGGTAACGATGAGTTAGCAACATGCCTTAC
AAGGAGAGAAAAAGCACCGTGCATGCCGATTGGTGGAAGTAAGGTGGTACGATCGTGCCTTATTAGGAAG
GCAACAGACGGGTCTGACATGGATTGGACGAACCACTGAATTGCCGCATTGCAGAGATATTGTATTTAAG
TGCCTAGCTCGATACATAAACGGGTCTCTCTGGTTAGACCAGATCTGAGCCTGGGAGCTCTCTGGCTAAC
TAGGGAACCCACTGCTTAAGCCTCAATAAAGCTTGCCTTGAGTGCTTCAAGTAGTGTGTGCCCGTCTGTT
GTGTGACTCTGGTAACTAGAGATCCCTCAGACCCTTTTAGTCAGTGTGGAAAATCTCTAGCAGTGGCGCC
CGAACAGGGACTTGAAAGCGAAAGGGAAACCAGAGGAGCTCTCTCGACGCAGGACTCGGCTTGCTGAAGC
GCGCACGGCAAGAGGCGAGGGGCGGCGACTGGTGAGTACGCCAAAAATTTTGACTAGCGGAGGCTAGAAG
GAGAGAGATGGGTGCGAGAGCGTCAGTATTAAGCGGGGGAGAATTAGATCGCGATGGGAAAAAATTCGGT
TAAGGCCAGGGGGAAAGAAAAAATATAAATTAAAACATATAGTATGGGCAAGCAGGGAGCTAGAACGATT
CGCAGTTAATCCTGGCCTGTTAGAAACATCAGAAGGCTGTAGACAAATACTGGGACAGCTACAACCATCC
CTTCAGACAGGATCAGAAGAACTTAGATCATTATATAATACAGTAGCAACCCTCTATTGTGTGCATCAAA
GGATAGAGATAAAAGACACCAAGGAAGCTTTAGACAAGATAGAGGAAGAGCAAAACAAAAGTAAGACCAC
CGCACAGCAAGCGGCCGCTGATCTTCAGACCTGGAGGAGGAGATATGAGGGACAATTGGAGAAGTGAATT
ATATAAATATAAAGTAGTAAAAATTGAACCATTAGGAGTAGCACCCACCAAGGCAAAGAGAAGAGTGGTG
CAGAGAGAAAAAAGAGCAGTGGGAATAGGAGCTTTGTTCCTTGGGTTCTTGGGAGCAGCAGGAAGCACTA
TGGGCGCAGCGTCAATGACGCTGACGGTACAGGCCAGACAATTATTGTCTGGTATAGTGCAGCAGCAGAA
CAATTTGCTGAGGGCTATTGAGGCGCAACAGCATCTGTTGCAACTCACAGTCTGGGGCATCAAGCAGCTC
CAGGCAAGAATCCTGGCTGTGGAAAGATACCTAAAGGATCAACAGCTCCTGGGGATTTGGGGTTGCTCTG
GAAAACTCATTTGCACCACTGCTGTGCCTTGGAATGCTAGTTGGAGTAATAAATCTCTGGAACAGATTTG
GAATCACACGACCTGGATGGAGTGGGACAGAGAAATTAACAATTACACAAGCTTAATACACTCCTTAATT
GAAGAATCGCAAAACCAGCAAGAAAAGAATGAACAAGAATTATTGGAATTAGATAAATGGGCAAGTTTGT
GGAATTGGTTTAACATAACAAATTGGCTGTGGTATATAAAATTATTCATAATGATAGTAGGAGGCTTGGT
AGGTTTAAGAATAGTTTTTGCTGTACTTTCTATAGTGAATAGAGTTAGGCAGGGATATTCACCATTATCG
TTTCAGACCCACCTCCCAACCCCGAGGGGACCCATGCATTGCATCTCAATTAGTCAGCAACCAGGTGTGG
AAAGTCCCCAGGCTCCCCAGCAGGCAGAAGTATGCAAAGCATGCGTCTCAATTAGTCAGCAACCATAGTC
CCGCCCCTAACTCCGCCCATCCCGCCCCTAACTCCGCCCAGTTCCGCCCATTCTCCGCCCCATGGCTGAC
TAATTTTTTTTATTTATGCAGAGGCCGAGGCCGCCTCGGCCTCTGAGCTATTCCAGAAGTAGTGAGGAGG
CTTTTTTGGAGGCCTAGGCTTTTGCAAAAAGCTTTCTAGAGGTACCACCGGAGCTTACCATGACCGAGTA
CAAGCCCACGGTGCGCCTCGCCACCCGCGACGACGTCCCCAGGGCCGTACGCACCCTCGCCGCCGCGTTC
GCCGACTACCCCGCCACGCGCCACACCGTCGATCCGGACCGCCACATCGAGCGGGTCACCGAGCTGCAAG
AACTCTTCCTCACGCGCGTCGGGCTCGACATCGGCAAGGTGTGGGTCGCGGACGACGGCGCCGCCGTGGC
GGTCTGGACCACGCCGGAGAGCGTCGAAGCGGGGGCGGTGTTCGCCGAGATCGGCCCGCGCATGGCCGAG
TTGAGCGGTTCCCGGCTGGCCGCGCAGCAACAGATGGAAGGCCTCCTGGCGCCGCACCGGCCCAAGGAGC
CCGCGTGGTTCCTGGCCACCGTCGGCGTCTCGCCCGACCACCAGGGCAAGGGTCTGGGCAGCGCCGTCGT
GCTCCCCGGAGTGGAGGCGGCCGAGCGCGCCGGGGTGCCCGCCTTCCTGGAGACCTCCGCGCCCCGCAAC
CTCCCCTTCTACGAGCGGCTCGGCTTCACCGTCACCGCCGACGTCGAGGTGCCCGAAGGACCGCGCACCT
GGTGCATGACCCGCAAGCCCGGTGCCAGTTAACGAATTCTAGATCTTGAGACAAATGGCAGTATTCATCC
ACAATTTTAAAAGAAAAGGGGGGATTGGGGGGTACAGTGCAGGGGAAAGAATAGTAGACATAATAGCAAC
AGACATACAAACTAAAGAATTACAAAAACAAATTACAAAAATTCAAAATTTTCGGGTTTATTACAGGGAC
AGCAGAGATCCACTTTGGCGCCGGCTCGAGGCCTGCAGGTGCAAAGATGGATAAAGTTTTAAACAGAGAG
GAATCTTTGCAGCTAATGGACCTTCTAGGTCTTGAAAGGAGTGGGAATTGGCTCCGGTGCCCGTCAGTGG
GCAGAGCGCACATCGCCCACAGTCCCCGAGAAGTTGGGGGGAGGGGTCGGCAATTGAACCGGTGCCTAGA
GAAGGTGGCGCGGGGTAAACTGGGAAAGTGATGTCGTGTACTGGCTCCGCCTTTTTCCCGAGGGTGGGGG
AGAACCGTATATAAGTGCAGTAGTCGCCGTGAACGTTCTTTTTCGCAACGGGTTTGCCGCCAGAACACAG
GTAAGTGCCGTGTGTGGTTCCCGCGGGCCTGGCCTCTTTACGGGTTATGGCCCTTGCGTGCCTTGAATTA
CTTCCACCTGGCTGCAGTACGTGATTCTTGATCCCGAGCTTCGGGTTGGAAGTGGGTGGGAGAGTTCGAG
GCCTTGCGCTTAAGGAGCCCCTTCGCCTCGTGCTTGAGTTGAGGCCTGGCCTGGGCGCTGGGGCCGCCGC
GTGCGAATCTGGTGGCACCTTCGCGCCTGTCTCGCTGCTTTCGATAAGTCTCTAGCCATTTAAAATTTTT
GATGACCTGCTGCGACGCTTTTTTTCTGGCAAGATAGTCTTGTAAATGCGGGCCAAGATCTGCACACTGG
TATTTCGGTTTTTGGGGCCGCGGGCGGCGACGGGGCCCGTGCGTCCCAGCGCACATGTTCGGCGAGGCGG
GGCCTGCGAGCGCGGCCACCGAGAATCGGACGGGGGTAGTCTCAAGCTGGCCGGCCTGCTCTGGTGCCTG
GCCTCGCGCCGCCGTGTATCGCCCCGCCCTGGGCGGCAAGGCTGGCCCGGTCGGCACCAGTTGCGTGAGC
GGAAAGATGGCCGCTTCCCGGCCCTGCTGCAGGGAGCTCAAAATGGAGGACGCGGCGCTCGGGAGAGCGG
GCGGGTGAGTCACCCACACAAAGGAAAAGGGCCTTTCCGTCCTCAGCCGTCGCTTCATGTGACTCCACGG
AGTACCGGGCGCCGTCCAGGCACCTCGATTAGTTCTCGAGCTTTTGGAGTACGTCGTCTTTAGGTTGGGG
GGAGGGGTTTTATGCGATGGAGTTTCCCCACACTGAGTGGGTGGAGACTGAAGTTAGGCCAGCTTGGCAC
TTGATGTAATTCTCCTTGGAATTTGCCCTTTTTGAGTTTGGATCTTGGTTCATTCTCAAGCCTCAGACAG
TGGTTCAAAGTTTTTTTCTTCCATTTCAGGTGTCGTGAGGCTAGCACCGCCACCATGCGGCCCGCAGCCG
GCGCAGCCAGGAGACCGAGGTGCTGTACCAGCTGGCTCACACGCTGCCCTTCGCCCGCGGCGTCAGCGCC
CACCTGGACAAGGCCTCTATCATGCGCCTCACCATCAGCTACCTGCGCATGCACCGCCTCTGCGCCGCAG
CTGGAGCTCATTGGACACAGCATCTTTGATTTCATCCACCCCTGTGACCAAGAGGAGCTTCAGGACGCCC
TGACCCCCCAGCAGACCCTGTCCAGGAGGAAGGTGGAGGCCCCCACGGAGCGGTGCTTCTCCTTGCGCAT
GAAGAGTACACTCACCAGCCGCGGGCGCACCCTCAACCTCAAGGCGGCCACCTGGAAGGTGCTGAACTGC
TCTGGACATATGAGGGCCTACAAGCCACCTGCGCAGACTTCTCCAGCTGGGAGCCCTGACTCAGAGCCCC
CGCTGCAGTGCCTGGTGCTCATCTGCGAAGCCATCCCCCACCCAGGCAGCCTGGAGCCCCCACTGGGCCG
AGGGGCCTTCCTCAGCCGCCACAGCCTGGACATGAAGTTCACCTACTGTGACGACAGGATTGCAGAAGTG
GCTGGCTATAGTCCCGATGACCTGATCGGCTGTTCCGCCTACGAGTACATCCACGCGCTGGACTCCGATG
CGGTCAGCAAGAGCATCCACACCTTGCTGAGCAAGGGCCAGGCAGTAACAGGGCAGTATCGCTTCCTGGC
CCGGAGTGGTGGCTACCTGTGGACCCAGACCCAGGCCACAGTGGTGTCAGGGGGACGGGGCCCCCAGTCG
GAGAGTATCGTCTGTGTCCATTTTTTAATCAGCCAGGTGGAAGAGACCGGAGTGGTGCTGTCCCTGGAGC
AAACGGAGCAACACTCTCGCAGACCCATTCAGCGGGGCGCCCCCTCTCAGAAGGACACCCCTAACCCTGG
GGACAGCCTTGACACCCCTGGCCCCCGGATCCTTGCCTTCCTGCACCCGCCTTCCCTGAGCGAGGCTGCC
CTGGCCGCTGACCCCCGCCGTTTCTGCAGCCCTGACCTCCGTCGCCTCCTGGGACCCATCCTGGATGGGG
CTTCAGTAGCAGCCACTCCCAGCACCCCGCTGGCCACACGGCACCCCCAAAGTCCTCTTTCGGCTGATCT
CCCAGATGAACTACCTGTGGGCACCGAGAATGTGCACAGACTCTTCACCTCCGGGAAAGACACTGAGGCA
GTGGAGACAGATTTAGATATAGCTCAGGATGCTGATGCTCTGGATTTGGAGATGCTGGCCCCCTACATCT
CCATGGATGATGACTTCCAGCTCAACGCCAGCGAGCAGCTACCCAGGGCCTACCACAGACCTCTGGGGGC
TGTCCCCCGGCCCCGTGCTCGGAGCTTCCATGGCCTGTCACCTCCAGCCCTTGAGCCCTCCCTGCTACCC
CGCTGGGGGAGTGACCCCCGGCTGAGCTGCTCCAGCCCTTCCAGAGGGGACCCCTCAGCATCCTCTCCCA
TGGCTGGGGCTCGGAAGAGGACCCTGGCCCAGAGCTCAGAGGACGAGGACGAGGGAGTGGAGCTGCTGGG
AGTGAGACCTCCCAAAAGGTCCCCCAGCCCAGAACACGAAAACTTTCTGCTCTTTCCTCTCAGCCTGAGT
TTCCTTCTGACAGGAGGACCAGCCCCAGGGAGCCTGCAGGACCCCAGCACCCCACTCCTGAACCTGAATG
AGCCCCTGGGCCTGGGCCCCTCACTGCTCTCTCCGTACTCAGACGAGGACACTACCCAGCCCGGGGGCCC
CTTCCAGCCAAGGGCAGGCTCAGCCCAGGCTGACTAGTAATGAACTAGTCCGTAACTTGAAAGTATTTCG
ATTTCTTGGCTTTATATATCTTGTGGAAAGGACGAAGTCAAGACCCTCGGGCTCTGTGGACGCGTTAAGT
CGACAATCAACCTCTGGATTACAAAATTTGTGAAAGATTGACTGGTATTCTTAACTATGTTGCTCCTTTT
ACGCTATGTGGATACGCTGCTTTAATGCCTTTGTATCATGCTATTGCTTCCCGTATGGCTTTCATTTTCT
CCTCCTTGTATAAATCCTGGTTGCTGTCTCTTTATGAGGAGTTGTGGCCCGTTGTCAGGCAACGTGGCGT
GGTGTGCACTGTGTTTGCTGACGCAACCCCCACTGGTTGGGGCATTGCCACCACCTGTCAGCTCCTTTCC
GGGACTTTCGCTTTCCCCCTCCCTATTGCCACGGCGGAACTCATCGCCGCCTGCCTTGCCCGCTGCTGGA
CAGGGGCTCGGCTGTTGGGCACTGACAATTCCGTGGTGTTGTCGGGGAAATCATCGTCCTTTCCTTGGCT
GCTCGCCTGTGTTGCCACCTGGATTCTGCGCGGGACGTCCTTCTGCTACGTCCCTTCGGCCCTCAATCCA
GCGGACCTTCCTTCCCGCGGCCTGCTGCCGGCTCTGCGGCCTCTTCCGCGTCTTCGCCTTCGCCCTCAGA
CGAGTCGGATCTCCCTTTGGGCCGCCTCCCCGCGTCGACTTTAAGACCAATGACTTACAAGGCAGCTGTA
GATCTTAGCCACTTTTTAAAAGAAAAGGGGGGACTGGAAGGGCTAATTCACTCCCAACGAAGACAAGATC
TGCTTTTTGCTTGTACTGGGTCTCTCTGGTTAGACCAGATCTGAGCCTGGGAGCTCTCTGGCTAACTAGG
GAACCCACTGCTTAAGCCTCAATAAAGCTTGCCTTGAGTGCTTCAAGTAGTGTGTGCCCGTCTGTTGTGT
GACTCTGGTAACTAGAGATCCCTCAGACCCTTTTAGTCAGTGTGGAAAATCTCTAGCAGTACGTATAGTA
GTTCATGTCATCTTATTATTCAGTATTTATAACTTGCAAAGAAATGAATATCAGAGAGTGAGAGGAACTT
GTTTATTGCAGCTTATAATGGTTACAAATAAAGCAATAGCATCACAAATTTCACAAATAAAGCATTTTTT
TCACTGCATTCTAGTTGTGGTTTGTCCAAACTCATCAATGTATCTTATCATGTCTGGCTCTAGCTATCCC
GCCCCTAACTCCGCCCATCCCGCCCCTAACTCCGCCCAGTTCCGCCCATTCTCCGCCCCATGGCTGACTA
ATTTTTTTTATTTATGCAGAGGCCGAGGCCGCCTCGGCCTCTGAGCTATTCCAGAAGTAGTGAGGAGGCT
TTTTTGGAGGCCTAGGGACGTACCCAATTCGCCCTATAGTGAGTCGTATTACGCGCGCTCACTGGCCGTC
GTTTTACAACGTCGTGACTGGGAAAACCCTGGCGTTACCCAACTTAATCGCCTTGCAGCACATCCCCCTT
TCGCCAGCTGGCGTAATAGCGAAGAGGCCCGCACCGATCGCCCTTCCCAACAGTTGCGCAGCCTGAATGG
CGAATGGG
[124 nt withheld, positions 7499-7622]
C
[91 nt withheld, positions 7624-7714]
A
[49 nt withheld, positions 7716-7764]
CCTTTGACGTTGGAGTCCACGTTCTTT
[37 nt withheld, positions 7792-7828]
ACCCTATCTCGGTCTATTCTTTTGATTTATAAGGGATTTTGCCGATTTCGGCCTATTGGTTAAAAAATGA
GCTGATTTAACAAAAATTTAACGCGAATTTTAACAAAATATTAACGCTTACAATTTAGGTGGCACTTTTC
GGGGAAATGTGCGCGGAACCCCTATTTGTTTATTTTTCTAAATACATTCAAATATGTATCCGCTCATGAG
ACAATAACCCTGATAAATGCTTCAATAATATTGAAAAAGGAAGAGTATGAGTATTCAACATTTCCGTGTC
GCCCTTATTCCCTTTTTTGCGGCATTTTGCCTTCCTGTTTTTGCTCACCCAGAAACGCTGGTGAAAGTAA
AAGATGCTGAAGATCAGTTGGGTGCACGAGTGGGTTACATCGAACTGGATCTCAACAGCGGTAAGATCCT
TGAGAGTTTTCGCCCCGAAGAACGTTTTCCAATGATGAGCACTTTTAAAGTTCTGCTATGTGGCGCGGTA
TTATCCCGTATTGACGCCGGGCAAGAGCAACTCGGTCGCCGCATACACTATTCTCAGAATGACTTGGTTG
AGTACTCACCAGTCACAGAAAAGCATCTTACGGATGGCATGACAGTAAGAGAATTATGCAGTGCTGCCAT
AACCATGAGTGATAACACTGCGGCCAACTTACTTCTGACAACGATCGGAGGACCGAAGGAGCTAACCGCT
TTTTTGCACAACATGGGGGATCATGTAACTCGCCTTGATCGTTGGGAACCGGAGCTGAATGAAGCCATAC
CAAACGACGAGCGTGACACCACGATGCCTGTAGCAATGGCAACAACGTTGCGCAAACTATTAACTGGCGA
ACTACTTACTCTAGCTTCCCGGCAACAATTAATAGACTGGATGGAGGCGGATAAAGTTGCAGGACCACTT
CTGCGCTCGGCCCTTCCGGCTGGCTGGTTTATTGCTGATAAATCTGGAGCCGGTGAGCGTGGGTCTCGCG
GTATCATTGCAGCACTGGGGCCAGATGGTAAGCCCTCCCGTATCGTAGTTATCTACACGACGGGGAGTCA
GGCAACTATGGATGAACGAAATAGACAGATCGCTGAGATAGGTGCCTCACTGATTAAGCATTGGTAACTG
TCAGACCAAGTTTACTCATATATACTTTAGATTGATTTAAAACTTCATTTTTAATTTAAAAGGATCTAGG
TGAAGATCCTTTTTGATAATCTCATGACCAAAATCCCTTAACGTGAGTTTTCGTTCCACTGAGCGTCAGA
CCCCGTAGAAAAGATCAAAGGATCTTCTTGAGATCCTTTTTTTCTGCGCGTAATCTGCTGCTTGCAAACA
AAAAAACCACCGCTACCAGCGGTGGTTTGTTTGCCGGATCAAGAGCTACCAACTCTTTTTCCGAAGGTAA
CTGGCTTCAGCAGAGCGCAGATACCAAATACTGTTCTTCTAGTGTAGCCGTAGTTAGGCCACCACTTCAA
GAACTCTGTAGCACCGCCTACATACCTCGCTCTGCTAATCCTGTTACCAGTGGCTGCTGCCAGTGGCGAT
AAGTCGTGTCTTACCGGGTTGGACTCAAGACGATAGTTACCGGATAAGGCGCAGCGGTCGGGCTGAACGG
GGGGTTCGTGCACACAGCCCAGCTTGGAGCGAACGACCTACACCGAACTGAGATACCTACAGCGTGAGCT
ATGAGAAAGCGCCACGCTTCCCGAAGGGAGAAAGGCGGACAGGTATCCGGTAAGCGGCAGGGTCGGAACA
GGAGAGCGCACGAGGGAGCTTCCAGGGGGAAACGCCTGGTATCTTTATAGTCCTGTCGGGTTTCGCCACC
TCTGACTTGAGCGTCGATTTTTGTGATGCTCGTCAGGGGGGCGGAGCCTATGGAAAAACGCCAGCAACGC
GGCCTTTTTACGGTTCCTGGCCTTTTGCTGGCCTTTTGCTCACATGTTCTTTCCTGCGTTATCCCCTGAT
TCTGTGGATAACCGTATTACCGCCTTTGAGTGAGCTGATACCGCTCGCCGCAGCCGAACGACCGAGCGCA
GCGAGTCAGTGAGCGAGGAAGCGGAAGAGCGCCCAATACGCAAACCGCCTCTCCCCGCGCGTTGGCCGAT
TCATTAATGCAGCTGGCACGACAGGTTTCCCGACTGGAAAGCGGGCAGTGAGCGCAACGCAATTAATGTG
AGTTAGCTCACTCATTAGGCACCCCAGGCTTTACACTTTATGCTTCCGGCTCGTATGTTGTGTGGAATTG
TGAGCGGATAACAATTTCACACAGGAAACAGCTATGACCATGATTACGCCAAGCGCGCAATTAACCCTCA
CTAAAGGGAACAAAAGCTGGAGCTGCAAGC
Features (pLannotate 1.2.2; 32 found; start..end, strand, type, name):
      5..231     +  promoter       RSV promoter: Rous sarcoma virus enhancer/promoter
    232..412     +  LTR            5' LTR (truncated): truncated 5' long terminal repeat (LTR) from HIV-1
    459..584     +  misc_feature   HIV-1 Ψ: packaging signal of human immunodeficiency virus type 1
    568..931     +  CDS            HIV-1 gag (fragment): gag protein from human immunodeficiency virus 1; gag
   1077..1310    +  misc_feature   RRE: The Rev response element (RRE) of HIV-1 allows for Rev-dependent mRNA export from the nucleus to the cytoplasm.
   1687..1713    +  CDS            Rev (fragment): human immunodeficiency virus 1 (HIV-1) Rev protein; rev; enhances nuclear export of unspliced and incompletely spliced viral mRNAs
   1720..1743    +  promoter       SV40 promoter (fragment): SV40 early promoter
   1744..1815    +  promoter       SV40 promoter (fragment): SV40 enhancer and early promoter
   1839..1974    +  rep_origin     SV40 ori: SV40 origin of replication
   2020..2616    +  CDS            PuroR (fragment): puromycin N-acetyltransferase; pac from Streptomyces; confers resistance to puromycin
   2665..2782    +  misc_feature   cPPT/CTS: central polypurine tract and central termination sequence of HIV-1
   2847..2913    +  CDS            small t antigen (fragment): SV40 (simian virus 40) small t antigen
   2920..4098    +  promoter       EF-1α promoter: strong constitutive promoter for human elongation factor EF-1α
   4117..4290    +  CDS            Hif3a (fragment): HIF3A_MOUSE - Also known as Mop7 From Mus musculus (Mouse).
   4268..5914    +  CDS            HIF3A (fragment): HIF3A_HUMAN - Also known as BHLHE17, MOP7, PASD7. Experimental evidence at protein level: Swiss-Prot protein existence level 1. [Isoform 5]: Attenuates the ability of transcription factor HIF1A to bind to hypoxia-responsive elements (HRE) located within the enhancer/promoter of hypoxia-inducible target genes and hence inhibits HRE-driven transcriptional activation. From Homo sapiens (Human).
   5930..5983    +  promoter       U6 promoter (fragment): RNA polymerase III promoter for human U6 snRNA
   6025..6613    +  misc_feature   WPRE: woodchuck hepatitis virus posttranscriptional regulatory element
   6664..6683    +  misc_feature   cPPT/CTS (fragment): central polypurine tract and central termination sequence of HIV-1
   6685..6918    +  LTR            3' LTR (ΔU3): self-inactivating 3' long terminal repeat (LTR) from HIV-1
   6996..7117    +  polyA_signal   SV40 poly(A) signal: SV40 polyadenylation signal
   7157..7292    +  rep_origin     SV40 ori: SV40 origin of replication
   7313..7331    -  promoter       T7 promoter: promoter for bacteriophage T7 RNA polymerase
   7339..7494    +  CDS            lacZα (fragment): LacZα fragment of β-galactosidase; lacZ fragment
   7499..7927    +  rep_origin     f1 ori (sequence partly withheld): f1 bacteriophage origin of replication; arrow indicates direction of (+) strand synthesis
   7980..8084    +  promoter       AmpR promoter: bla
   8085..8945    +  CDS            AmpR: β-lactamase; bla; confers resistance to ampicillin, carbenicillin, and related antibiotics
   9116..9704    +  rep_origin     ori: high-copy-number ColE1/pMB1/pBR322/pUC origin of replication
   9887..9979    +  CDS            lacI (fragment): lac repressor; lacI; The lac repressor binds to the lac operator to inhibit transcription in E. coli. This inhibition can be relieved by adding lactose or isopropyl-β-D-thiogalactopyranoside (IPTG).
   9992..10013   +  protein_bind   CAP binding site: CAP binding activates transcription in the presence of cAMP. E. coli catabolite activator protein
  10028..10058   +  promoter       lac promoter: promoter for the E. coli lac operon
  10066..10082   +  protein_bind   lac operator: The lac repressor binds to the lac operator to inhibit transcription in E. coli. This inhibition can be relieved by adding lactose or isopropyl-β-D-thiogalactopyranoside (IPTG). lac repressor encoded by lacI
  10127..10145   +  promoter       T3 promoter: promoter for bacteriophage T3 RNA polymerase
