[The description below was written by a language model from this plasmid's Addgene catalogue record and pLannotate feature annotations shown in this document.]
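Description:
TFORF0001 is a third-generation-style, self-inactivating lentiviral expression plasmid built on the pLX_TRC317 backbone from the Broad Institute Genetic Perturbation Platform. It carries the human HIF3A transcription factor open reading frame. In bacteria it is maintained by a high-copy ColE1/pUC-type origin and selected with ampicillin through the β-lactamase gene. An f1 origin and remnants of a lac/lacZα cloning region with T7 and T3 promoters are also present in the backbone. The depositor warns that recombination can occur during propagation, as is common for LTR-containing plasmids.

The viral portion begins with an RSV promoter fused to a truncated HIV-1 5' LTR, so genomic RNA is produced independently of Tat. This is followed by the Ψ packaging signal with a gag fragment, the Rev response element for nuclear export, and a cPPT/CTS element that aids nuclear import. It ends with a ΔU3 3' LTR and an SV40 polyadenylation signal. Within the provirus, an SV40 early promoter drives puromycin N-acetyltransferase for selection of transduced mammalian cells, and a separate EF-1α promoter drives the synthesized HIF3A ORF (about 1.9 kb). The annotation tool splits this ORF into a short mouse-homologous match and a larger human match, but the record identifies it as a single human insert. A WPRE downstream enhances transcript expression.

The catalogue entry states that the construct contains a unique 24-bp barcode. The feature table does not annotate it, so its position is not given. The barcode allows the ORF to be identified in pooled overexpression screens. The plasmid is one member of a barcoded transcription factor library used to study directed differentiation.
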