Addgene plasmid #141469: TFORF0001
Purpose: Lentiviral vector for overexpressing the HIF3A transcription factor ORF with a unique 24-bp barcode. Barcodes facilitate identification of transcription factors in pooled screens.
Depositing lab: Feng Zhang. Depositing organization: Broad Institute. Publication: A transcription factor atlas of directed differentiation. Joung J, Ma S, Tay T, Geiger-Schuller KR, Kirchgatterer PC, Verdine VK, Guo B, Arias-Garcia MA, Allen WE, Singh A, Kuksenko O, Abudayyeh OO, Gootenberg JS, Fu Z, Macrae RK, Buenrostro JD, Regev A, Zhang F. Cell. 2023 Jan 5;186(1):209-229.e26. doi: 10.1016/j.cell.2022.11.026. PubMed 36608654.
Backbone
  Vector backbone: pLX_TRC317
  Backbone manufacturer: Broad Institute Genetic Perturbation Platform
  Backbone size w/o insert (bp): 8264
  Vector type: Mammalian Expression, Lentiviral
  Selectable markers: Puromycin
Growth in bacteria
  Bacterial resistance: Ampicillin, 100 μg/mL
  Growth temperature: 37°C
  Growth strain: NEB Stable
  Copy number: High Copy
Gene/Insert
  Gene/Insert name: HIF3A
  Species: H. sapiens (human)
  Insert size (bp): 1904
  Entrez Gene: HIF3A (a.k.a. HIF-3A, HIF3-alpha-1, IPAS, MOP7, PASD7, bHLHe17)
  Promoter: EF1a
  Cloning method: Unknown
  Sequencing primers: 5′ GGGTGGAGACTGAAGTTAGGCCAG; 3′ CACATAGCGTAAAAGGAGCAACATAG
Terms and licenses: Academic/Nonprofit Terms; Industry Terms: Not Available to Industry
Depositor comments: NM_022462,ENST00000244303 . The transcription factor ORF portion of this plasmid was synthesized by Genewiz. Please test multiple small colonies in case of plasmid recombination. To make this collection available in a timely manner, a portion of this collection was not fully sequenced by Addgene. If an Addgene verified full plasmid sequence is not available, please contact us prior to placing an order to request the full sequence.
How to cite: TFORF0001 was a gift from Feng Zhang (Addgene plasmid # 141469 ; http://n2t.net/addgene:141469 ; RRID:Addgene_141469)
