>Addgene plasmid #141469 | TFORF0001 | depositor partial sequence | sequence record 276544 | Insert
ACCGCCACCATGCGGCCCGCAGCCGGCGCAGCCAGGAGACCGAGGTGCTGTACCAGCTGGCTCACACGCT
GCCCTTCGCCCGCGGCGTCAGCGCCCACCTGGACAAGGCCTCTATCATGCGCCTCACCATCAGCTACCTG
CGCATGCACCGCCTCTGCGCCGCAGCTGGAGCTCATTGGACACAGCATCTTTGATTTCATCCACCCCTGT
GACCAAGAGGAGCTTCAGGACGCCCTGACCCCCCAGCAGACCCTGTCCAGGAGGAAGGTGGAGGCCCCCA
CGGAGCGGTGCTTCTCCTTGCGCATGAAGAGTACACTCACCAGCCGCGGGCGCACCCTCAACCTCAAGGC
GGCCACCTGGAAGGTGCTGAACTGCTCTGGACATATGAGGGCCTACAAGCCACCTGCGCAGACTTCTCCA
GCTGGGAGCCCTGACTCAGAGCCCCCGCTGCAGTGCCTGGTGCTCATCTGCGAAGCCATCCCCCACCCAG
GCAGCCTGGAGCCCCCACTGGGCCGAGGGGCCTTCCTCAGCCGCCACAGCCTGGACATGAAGTTCACCTA
CTGTGACGACAGGATTGCAGAAGTGGCTGGCTATAGTCCCGATGACCTGATCGGCTGTTCCGCCTACGAG
TACATCCACGCGCTGGACTCCGATGCGGTCAGCAAGAGCATCCACACCTTGCTGAGCAAGGGCCAGGCAG
TAACAGGGCAGTATCGCTTCCTGGCCCGGAGTGGTGGCTACCTGTGGACCCAGACCCAGGCCACAGTGGT
GTCAGGGGGACGGGGCCCCCAGTCGGAGAGTATCGTCTGTGTCCATTTTTTAATCAGCCAGGTGGAAGAG
ACCGGAGTGGTGCTGTCCCTGGAGCAAACGGAGCAACACTCTCGCAGACCCATTCAGCGGGGCGCCCCCT
CTCAGAAGGACACCCCTAACCCTGGGGACAGCCTTGACACCCCTGGCCCCCGGATCCTTGCCTTCCTGCA
CCCGCCTTCCCTGAGCGAGGCTGCCCTGGCCGCTGACCCCCGCCGTTTCTGCAGCCCTGACCTCCGTCGC
CTCCTGGGACCCATCCTGGATGGGGCTTCAGTAGCAGCCACTCCCAGCACCCCGCTGGCCACACGGCACC
CCCAAAGTCCTCTTTCGGCTGATCTCCCAGATGAACTACCTGTGGGCACCGAGAATGTGCACAGACTCTT
CACCTCCGGGAAAGACACTGAGGCAGTGGAGACAGATTTAGATATAGCTCAGGATGCTGATGCTCTGGAT
TTGGAGATGCTGGCCCCCTACATCTCCATGGATGATGACTTCCAGCTCAACGCCAGCGAGCAGCTACCCA
GGGCCTACCACAGACCTCTGGGGGCTGTCCCCCGGCCCCGTGCTCGGAGCTTCCATGGCCTGTCACCTCC
AGCCCTTGAGCCCTCCCTGCTACCCCGCTGGGGGAGTGACCCCCGGCTGAGCTGCTCCAGCCCTTCCAGA
GGGGACCCCTCAGCATCCTCTCCCATGGCTGGGGCTCGGAAGAGGACCCTGGCCCAGAGCTCAGAGGACG
AGGACGAGGGAGTGGAGCTGCTGGGAGTGAGACCTCCCAAAAGGTCCCCCAGCCCAGAACACGAAAACTT
TCTGCTCTTTCCTCTCAGCCTGAGTTTCCTTCTGACAGGAGGACCAGCCCCAGGGAGCCTGCAGGACCCC
AGCACCCCACTCCTGAACCTGAATGAGCCCCTGGGCCTGGGCCCCTCACTGCTCTCTCCGTACTCAGACG
AGGACACTACCCAGCCCGGGGGCCCCTTCCAGCCAAGGGCAGGCTCAGCCCAGGCTGACTAGTAATGAAC
TAGTCCGTAACTTGAAAGTATTTCGATTTCTTGGCTTTATATATCTTGTGGAAAGGACGAAGTCAAGACC
CTCGGGCTCTGTGG
