>Addgene plasmid #141469 | TFORF0001 | depositor partial sequence | sequence record 276545 | Barcode
AGTCAAGACCCTCGGGCTCTGTGG
