>Addgene plasmid #141469 | TFORF0001 | addgene partial sequence | sequence record 316534 | WPRE-R 5'-CATAGCGTAAAAGGAGCAACA-3'
TTTGTAATCCAGAGGTTGATTGTCGACTTAACGCGTCCACAGAGCCCGAGGGTCTTGACTTCGTCCTTTC
CACAAGATATATAAAGCCAAGAAATCGAAATACTTTCAAGTTACGGACTAGTTCATTACTAGTCAGCCTG
GGCTGAGCCTGCCCTTGGCTGGAAGGGGCCCCCGGGCTGGGTAGTGTCCTCGTCTGAGTACGGAGAGAGC
AGTGAGGGGCCCAGGCCCAGGGGCTCATTCAGGTTCAGGAGTGGGGTGCTGGGGTCCTGCAGGCTCCCTG
GGGCTGGTCCTCCTGTCAGAAGGAAACTCAGGCTGAGAGGAAAGAGCAGAAAGTTTTCGTGTTCTGGGCT
GGGGGACCTTTTGGGAGGTCTCACTCCCAGCAGCTCCACTCCCTCGTCCTCGTCCTCTGAGCTCTGGGCC
AGGGTCCTCTTCCGAGCCCCAGCCATGGGAGAGGATGCTGAGGGGTCCCCTCTGGAAGGGCTGGAGCAGC
TCAGCCGGGGGTCACTCCCCCAGCGGGGTAGCAGGGAGGGCTCAAGGGCTGGAGGTG
